>Addgene plasmid #190825 | pSilencer2.1-U6-T1 | addgene full sequence | sequence record 379207 | Addgene NGS Result
GACGAAAGGGCCTCGTGATACGCCTATTTTTATAGGTTAATGTCATGATAATAATGGTTTCTTAGACGTC
AGGTGGCACTTTTCGGGGAAATGTGCGCGGAACCCCTATTTGTTTATTTTTCTAAATACATTCAAATATG
TATCCGCTCATGAGACAATAACCCTGATAAATGCTTCAATAATATTCCAGCAGGCAGAAGTATGCAAAGC
ATGCATCTCAATTAGTTAGCAACCAGGTGTGGAAAGTCCCCAGGCTCCCCAGCAGGCAGAAGTATGCAAA
GCATGCATCTCAATTAGTCAGCAACCATAGTCCCGCCCCTAACTCCGCCCATCCCGCCCCTAACTCCGCC
CAGTTCCGCCCATTCTCCGCCCCATGGCTGACTAATTTTTTTTATTTATGCAGAGGCCGAGGCCGCCTCT
GCCTCTGAGCTATTCCAGAAGTAGTGGGGAGGCTTTTTTGGAGGCCTAGGCTTTTGCAAAAAGCTCCCGG
GAGCTTGTATATCCATTTTCGGATCTGATCAGCACGTGATGAAAAAGCCTGAACTCACCGCGACGTCTGT
CGAGAAGTTTCTGATCGAAAAGTTCGACAGCGTCTCCGACCTGATGCAGCTCTCGGAGGGCGAAGAATCT
CGTGCTTTCAGCTTCGATGTAGGAGGGCGTGGATATGTCCTGCGGGTAAATAGCTGCGCCGATGGTTTCT
ACAAAGATCGTTATGTTTATCGGCACTTTGCATCGGCCGCGCTCCCGATTCCGGAAGTGCTTGACATTGG
GGAATTCAGCGAGAGCCTGACCTATTGCATCTCCCGCCGTGCACAGGGTGTCACGTTGCAAGACCTGCCT
GAAACCGAACTGCCCGCTGTTCTGCAGCCGGTCGCGGAGGCCATGGATGCGATCGCTGCGGCCGATCTTA
GCCAGACGAGCGGGTTCGGCCCATTCGGACCGCAAGGAATCGGTCAATACACTACATGGCGTGATTTCAT
ATGCGCGATTGCTGATCCCCATGTGTATCACTGGCAAACTGTGATGGACGACACCGTCAGTGCGTCCGTC
GCGCAGGCTCTCGATGAGCTGATGCTTTGGGCCGAGGACTGCCCCGAAGTCCGGCACCTCGTGCACGCGG
ATTTCGGCTCCAACAATGTCCTGACGGACAATGGCCGCATAACAGCGGTCATTGACTGGAGCGAGGCGAT
GTTCGGGGATTCCCAATACGAGGTCGCCAACATCTTCTTCTGGAGGCCGTGGTTGGCTTGTATGGAGCAG
CAGACGCGCTACTTCGAGCGGAGGCATCCGGAGCTTGCAGGATCGCCGCGGCTCCGGGCGTATATGCTCC
GCATTGGTCTTGACCAACTCTATCAGAGCTTGGTTGACGGCAATTTCGATGATGCAGCTTGGGCGCAGGG
TCGATGCGACGCAATCGTCCGATCCGGAGCCGGGACTGTCGGGCGTACACAAATCGCCCGCAGAAGCGCG
GCCGTCTGGACCGATGGCTGTGTAGAAGTACTCGCCGATAGTGGAAACCGACGCCCCAGCACTCGTCCGA
GGGCAAAGGAATAGCACGTGCTACGAGATTTCGATTCCACCGCCGCCTTCTATGAAAGGTTGGGCTTCGG
AATCGTTTTCCGGGACGCCGGCTGGATGATCCTCCAGCGCGGGGATCTCATGCTGGAGTTCTTCGCCCAC
CCCAACTTGTTTATTGCAGCTTATAATGGTTACAAATAAAGCAATAGCATCACAAATTTCACAAATAAAG
CATTTTTTTCACTGCATTCTAGTTGTGGTTTGTCCAAACTCATCAATGTATCTTATCATGTCTGTATACC
GTCGACCTCTAGCTAGAGCTTGGCGTAATCATGGTCATAGCTGTTTCCTGTGTGAAATTGTTATCCGCTC
ACAATTCCACACAACATACGAGCCGGAAGCATAAAGGTAAGCCTGAATATTGAAAAAGGAAGAGTATGAG
TATTCAACATTTCCGTGTCGCCCTTATTCCCTTTTTTGCGGCATTTTGCCTTCCTGTTTTTGCTCACCCA
GAAACGCTGGTGAAAGTAAAAGATGCTGAAGATCAGTTGGGTGCACGAGTGGGTTACATCGAACTGGATC
TCAACAGCGGTAAGATCCTTGAGAGTTTTCGCCCCGAAGAACGTTTTCCAATGATGAGCACTTTTAAAGT
TCTGCTATGTGGCGCGGTATTATCCCGTATTGACGCCGGGCAAGAGCAACTCGGTCGCCGCATACACTAT
TCTCAGAATGACTTGGTTGAGTACTCACCAGTCACAGAAAAGCATCTTACGGATGGCATGACAGTAAGAG
AATTATGCAGTGCTGCCATAACCATGAGTGATAACACTGCGGCCAACTTACTTCTGACAACGATCGGAGG
ACCGAAGGAGCTAACCGCTTTTTTGCACAACATGGGGGATCATGTAACTCGCCTTGATCGTTGGGAACCG
GAGCTGAATGAAGCCATACCAAACGACGAGCGTGACACCACGATGCCTGTAGCAATGGCAACAACGTTGC
GCAAACTATTAACTGGCGAACTACTTACTCTAGCTTCCCGGCAACAATTAATAGACTGGATGGAGGCGGA
TAAAGTTGCAGGACCACTTCTGCGCTCGGCCCTTCCGGCTGGCTGGTTTATTGCTGATAAATCTGGAGCC
GGTGAGCGTGGGTCTCGCGGTATCATTGCAGCACTGGGGCCAGATGGTAAGCCCTCCCGTATCGTAGTTA
TCTACACGACGGGGAGTCAGGCAACTATGGATGAACGAAATAGACAGATCGCTGAGATAGGTGCCTCACT
GATTAAGCATTGGTAACTGTCAGACCAAGTTTACTCATATATACTTTAGATTGATTTAAAACTTCATTTT
TAATTTAAAAGGATCTAGGTGAAGATCCTTTTTGATAATCTCATGACCAAAATCCCTTAACGTGAGTTTT
CGTTCCACTGAGCGTCAGACCCCGTAGAAAAGATCAAAGGATCTTCTTGAGATCCTTTTTTTCTGCGCGT
AATCTGCTGCTTGCAAACAAAAAAACCACCGCTACCAGCGGTGGTTTTTTTGCCGGATCAAGAGCTACCA
ACTCTTTTTCCGAAGGTAACTGGCTTCAGCAGAGCGCAGATACCAAATACTGTTCTTCTAGTGTAGCCGT
AGTTAGGCCACCACTTCAAGAACTCTGTAGCACCGCCTACATACCTCGCTCTGCTAATCCTGTTACCAGT
GGCTGCTGCCAGTGGCGATAAGTCGTGTCTTACCGGGTTGGACTCAAGACGATAGTTACCGGATAAGGCG
CAGCGGTCGGGCTGAACGGGGGGTTCGTGCACACAGCCCAGCTTGGAGCGAACGACCTACACCGAACTGA
GATACCTACAGCGTGAGCTATGAGAAAGCGCCACGCTTCCCGAAGGGAGAAAGGCGGACAGGTATCCGGT
AAGCGGCAGGGTCGGAACAGGAGAGCGCACGAGGGAGCTTCCAGGGGGAAACGCCTGGTATCTTTATAGT
CCTGTCGGGTTTCGCCACCTCTGACTTGAGCGTCGATTTTTGTGATGCTCGTCAGGGGGGCGGAGCCTAT
GGAAAAACGCCAGCAACGCGGCCTTTTTACGGTTCCTGGCCTTTTGCTGGCCTTTTGCTCACATGTTCTT
TCCTGCGTTATCCCCTGATTCTGTGGATAACCGTATTACCGCCTTTGAGTGAGCTGATACCGCTCGCCGC
AGCCGAACGACCGAGCGCAGCGAGTCAGTGAGCGAGGAAGCGGAAGAGCGCCCAATACGCAAACCGCCTC
TCCCCGCGCGTTGGCCGATTCATTAATGCAGCTGGCACGACAGGTTTCCCGACTGGAAAGCGGGCAGTGA
GCGCAACGCAATTAATGTGAGTTAGCTCACTCATTAGGCACCCCAGGCTTTACACTTTATGCTTCCGGCT
CGTATGTTGTGTGGAATTGTGAGCGGATAACAATTTCACACAGGAAACAGCTATGACATGATTACGAATT
GCAACGATTTAGGTGACACTATAGAAGAGAAGGAATTAATACGACTCACTATAGGGAGAGAGAGAGAATT
ACCCTCACTAAAGGGAGGAGAAGCATGAATTCCCCAGTGGAAAGACGCGCAGGCAAAACGCACCACGTGA
CGGAGCGTGACCGCGCGCCGAGCGCGCGCCAAGGTCGGGCAGGAAGAGGGCCTATTTCCCATGATTCCTT
CATATTTGCATATACGATACAAGGCTGTTAGAGAGATAATTAGAATTAATTTGACTGTAAACACAAAGAT
ATTAGTACAAAATACGTGACGTAGAAAGTAATAATTTCTTGGGTAGTTTGCAGTTTTAAAATTATGTTTT
AAAATGGACTATCATATGCTTACCGTAACTTGAAAGTATTTCGATTTCTTGGGTTTATATATCTTGTGGA
AAGGACGAAACACCGGGAGAATCACTTACGGATCCTCGTTAAGTGGCTCTCAGTCGCCCGTAACTCCGAT
GCCGATGCAGCGGCGACAACTGCACCCAAGGCTCGGAAGCTTTTTTTTGGAAAAGCTTGGCACTGGCCGT
CGTTTTACAACGTCGTGACTGGGAAAACCCTGGCGTTACCCAACTTAATCGCCTTGCAGCACATCCCCCT
TTCGCCAGCTGGCGTAATAGCGAAGAGGCCCGCACCGATCGCCCTTCCCAACAGTTGCGCAGCCTGAATG
GCGAATGGCGCCTGATGCGGTATTTTCTCCTTACGCATCTGTGCGGTATTTCACACCGCATATGGTGCAC
TCTCAGTACAATCTGCTCTGATGCCGCATAGTTAAGCCAGCCCCGACACCCGCCAACACCCGCTGACGCG
CCCTGACGGGCTTGTCTGCTCCCGGCATCCGCTTACAGACAAGCTGTGACCGTCTCCGGGAGCTGCATGT
GTCAGAGGTTTTCACCGTCATCACCGAAACGCGCGA
Features (pLannotate 1.2.2; 20 found; start..end, strand, type, name):
     96..186     +  promoter       AmpR promoter (fragment): bla
    187..480     +  promoter       SV40 promoter (fragment): SV40 enhancer and early promoter
    529..1554    +  CDS            HygR: aminoglycoside phosphotransferase from E. coli; aph(4)-Ia; confers resistance to hygromycin
   1564..1689    +  CDS            ble (fragment): BLE_KLEPN - Experimental evidence at protein level: Swiss-Prot protein existence level 1. Binding protein with a strong affinity to the bleomycin family of antibiotics. Binds to CL990; an antimitotic-antibiotic compound. From Klebsiella pneumoniae.
   1684..1805    +  polyA_signal   SV40 poly(A) signal: SV40 polyadenylation signal
   1878..1894    -  protein_bind   lac operator: The lac repressor binds to the lac operator to inhibit transcription in E. coli. This inhibition can be relieved by adding lactose or isopropyl-β-D-thiogalactopyranoside (IPTG). lac repressor encoded by lacI
   1902..1926    -  promoter       lac promoter (fragment): promoter for the E. coli lac operon
   1936..1955    +  promoter       AmpR promoter (fragment): bla
   1956..2816    +  CDS            AmpR: β-lactamase; bla; confers resistance to ampicillin, carbenicillin, and related antibiotics
   2987..3575    +  rep_origin     ori: high-copy-number ColE1/pMB1/pBR322/pUC origin of replication
   3758..3850    +  CDS            lacI (fragment): lac repressor; lacI; The lac repressor binds to the lac operator to inhibit transcription in E. coli. This inhibition can be relieved by adding lactose or isopropyl-β-D-thiogalactopyranoside (IPTG).
   3863..3884    +  protein_bind   CAP binding site: CAP binding activates transcription in the presence of cAMP. E. coli catabolite activator protein
   3899..3929    +  promoter       lac promoter: promoter for the E. coli lac operon
   3937..3953    +  protein_bind   lac operator: The lac repressor binds to the lac operator to inhibit transcription in E. coli. This inhibition can be relieved by adding lactose or isopropyl-β-D-thiogalactopyranoside (IPTG). lac repressor encoded by lacI
   3997..4015    +  promoter       SP6 promoter: promoter for bacteriophage SP6 RNA polymerase
   4027..4045    +  promoter       T7 promoter: promoter for bacteriophage T7 RNA polymerase
   4176..4416    +  promoter       U6 promoter: RNA polymerase III promoter for human U6 snRNA
   4541..4695    +  CDS            lacZα (fragment): LacZα fragment of β-galactosidase; lacZ fragment
   4701..4800    -  misc_feature   bom (fragment): basis of mobility region from pBR322
   4902..1       -  CDS            rop (fragment) (across the origin): Rop protein, which maintains plasmids at low copy number; rop
