[The description below was written by a language model from this plasmid's Addgene catalogue record and pLannotate feature annotations shown in this document.]
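Description:
pSilencer2.1-U6-T1 is a mammalian expression plasmid of about 4.9 kb built on the pSilencer2.1-U6 hygro backbone, a vector designed for RNA polymerase III-driven production of small RNAs. It is propagated in E. coli as a high-copy plasmid through a ColE1/pUC-type origin of replication, with β-lactamase (AmpR) providing ampicillin selection. For selection in mammalian cells it carries a hygromycin resistance cassette in which the SV40 enhancer/early promoter drives the HygR coding sequence, terminated by an SV40 polyadenylation signal.

The payload is T1, a 98 bp synthetic sequence encoding an RNA aptamer that binds the nucleocytoplasmic isoform of O-GlcNAc transferase (ncOGT). It was introduced by Gibson cloning downstream of the human U6 snRNA promoter, a Pol III promoter suited to abundant expression of short, non-coding, unpolyadenylated transcripts with defined ends. The automated feature table does not annotate the aptamer itself, but an unannotated gap lies between the U6 promoter and a downstream lacZα fragment, consistent with the position of the insert. Other annotated elements, including SP6 and T7 phage promoters upstream of U6, lac promoter/operator sequences, and fragments of lacI, ble, bom and rop, appear to be remnants of the cloning backbone with no stated role in the construct's function.

According to the record, the plasmid is used to express the OGT-binding aptamer in mammalian cells. It is catalogued as a synthetic biology and affinity reagent tool, and the associated work concerns RNA aptamers for manipulating target-specific protein O-GlcNAcylation.
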