Addgene plasmid #190825: pSilencer2.1-U6-T1
Purpose: For mammalian expression of T1, the RNA aptamer of ncOGT. Expression is driven by a U6 promoter.
Depositing lab: Gerald Hart. Depositing organization: University of Georgia. Publication: Dual-specificity RNA aptamers enable manipulation of target-specific O-GlcNAcylation and unveil functions of O-GlcNAc on beta-catenin. Zhu Y, Hart GW. Cell. 2022 Dec 30:S0092-8674(22)01529-X. doi: 10.1016/j.cell.2022.12.016. PubMed 36626902.
Backbone
  Vector backbone: pSilencer2.1-U6 hygro
  Total vector size (bp): 4935
  Vector type: Mammalian Expression, Synthetic Biology, Affinity Reagent/ Antibody
  Selectable markers: Hygromycin
Growth in bacteria
  Bacterial resistance: Ampicillin, 100 μg/mL
  Growth temperature: 37°C
  Growth strain: DH5alpha
  Copy number: High Copy
Gene/Insert
  Gene/Insert name: T1 (an RNA aptamer of O-GlcNAc Transferase)
  Species: Synthetic
  Insert size (bp): 98
  Promoter: U6
  Cloning method: Gibson Cloning
  Sequencing primers: 5′ T7, LKO.1 5'; 3′ 2.0Rev
Terms and licenses: Academic/Nonprofit Terms; Industry Terms
How to cite: pSilencer2.1-U6-T1 was a gift from Gerald Hart (Addgene plasmid # 190825 ; http://n2t.net/addgene:190825 ; RRID:Addgene_190825)
